>Addgene plasmid #140390 | pJBL720 | addgene full sequence | sequence record 297854 | Addgene NGS Result
TGGCCTTTTGCTCACATGTTCTTTCCTGCGTTATCCCCTGATTCTGTGGATAACCGTATTACCGCCTTTG
AGTGAGCTGATACCGCTCGCCGCAGCCGAACGACCGAGCGCAGCGAGTCAGTGAGCGAGGAAGCGGAAGA
GCGCCCAATACGCAAACCGCCTCTCCCCGCGCGTTGGCCGATTCATTAATGCAGCTGGCACGACAGGTTT
CCCGACTGGAAAGCGGGCAGTGAGCGCAACGCAATTAATGTGAGTTAGCTCACTCATTAGGCACCCCAGG
CTTTACACTTTATGCTTCCGGCTCGTATGTTGTGTGGAATTGTGAGCGGATAACAATTTCACACAGGAAA
CAGCTATGACCATGATTACGCCAAGCTTGCATGCCTGCAGGTCGACTCTAGATAATACGACTCACTATAG
GAGGCTTATAGACCGATCGCACGGTCTATAAGCCCACATACTCTGATGATCCGAGACGGTCGGGTCCAGA
TATTCGTATCTGTCGAGTAGAGTGTGGGCTCGGATCATTCATGGCAAGAGACGGTCGGGTCCAGATATTC
GTATCTGTCGAGTAGAGTGTGGGCTCTTGCCATGTGTATGTGGGTAGCATAACCCCTTGGGGCCTCTAAA
CGGGTCTTGAGGGGTTTTTTGATCCCCGGGTACCGAGCTCGAATTCACTGGCCGTCGTTTTACAACGTCG
TGACTGGGAAAACCCTGGCGTTACCCAACTTAATCGCCTTGCAGCACATCCCCCTTTCGCCAGCTGGCGT
AATAGCGAAGAGGCCCGCACCGATCGCCCTTCCCAACAGTTGCGCAGCCTGAATGGCGAATGGCGCCTGA
TGCGGTATTTTCTCCTTACGCATCTGTGCGGTATTTCACACCGCATATGGTGCACTCTCAGTACAATCTG
CTCTGATGCCGCATAGTTAAGCCAGCCCCGACACCCGCCAACACCCGCTGACGCGCCCTGACGGGCTTGT
CTGCTCCCGGCATCCGCTTACAGACAAGCTGTGACCGTCTCCGGGAGCTGCATGTGTCAGAGGTTTTCAC
CGTCATCACCGAAACGCGCGAGACGAAAGGGCCTCGTGATACGCCTATTTTTATAGGTTAATGTCATGAT
AATAATGGTTTCTTAGACGTCAGGTGGCACTTTTCGGGGAAATGTGCGCGGAACCCCTATTTGTTTATTT
TTCTAAATACATTCAAATATGTATCCGCTCATGAGACAATAACCCTGATAAATGCTTCAATAATATTGAA
AAAGGAAGAGTATGAGTATTCAACATTTCCGTGTCGCCCTTATTCCCTTTTTTGCGGCATTTTGCCTTCC
TGTTTTTGCTCACCCAGAAACGCTGGTGAAAGTAAAAGATGCTGAAGATCAGTTGGGTGCACGAGTGGGT
TACATCGAACTGGATCTCAACAGCGGTAAGATCCTTGAGAGTTTTCGCCCCGAAGAACGTTTTCCAATGA
TGAGCACTTTTAAAGTTCTGCTATGTGGCGCGGTATTATCCCGTATTGACGCCGGGCAAGAGCAACTCGG
TCGCCGCATACACTATTCTCAGAATGACTTGGTTGAGTACTCACCAGTCACAGAAAAGCATCTTACGGAT
GGCATGACAGTAAGAGAATTATGCAGTGCTGCCATAACCATGAGTGATAACACTGCGGCCAACTTACTTC
TGACAACGATCGGAGGACCGAAGGAGCTAACCGCTTTTTTGCACAACATGGGGGATCATGTAACTCGCCT
TGATCGTTGGGAACCGGAGCTGAATGAAGCCATACCAAACGACGAGCGTGACACCACGATGCCTGTAGCA
ATGGCAACAACGTTGCGCAAACTATTAACTGGCGAACTACTTACTCTAGCTTCCCGGCAACAATTAATAG
ACTGGATGGAGGCGGATAAAGTTGCAGGACCACTTCTGCGCTCGGCCCTTCCGGCTGGCTGGTTTATTGC
TGATAAATCTGGAGCCGGTGAGCGTGGGTCTCGCGGTATCATTGCAGCACTGGGGCCAGATGGTAAGCCC
TCCCGTATCGTAGTTATCTACACGACGGGGAGTCAGGCAACTATGGATGAACGAAATAGACAGATCGCTG
AGATAGGTGCCTCACTGATTAAGCATTGGTAACTGTCAGACCAAGTTTACTCATATATACTTTAGATTGA
TTTAAAACTTCATTTTTAATTTAAAAGGATCTAGGTGAAGATCCTTTTTGATAATCTCATGACCAAAATC
CCTTAACGTGAGTTTTCGTTCCACTGAGCGTCAGACCCCGTAGAAAAGATCAAAGGATCTTCTTGAGATC
CTTTTTTTCTGCGCGTAATCTGCTGCTTGCAAACAAAAAAACCACCGCTACCAGCGGTGGTTTGTTTGCC
GGATCAAGAGCTACCAACTCTTTTTCCGAAGGTAACTGGCTTCAGCAGAGCGCAGATACCAAATACTGTT
CTTCTAGTGTAGCCGTAGTTAGGCCACCACTTCAAGAACTCTGTAGCACCGCCTACATACCTCGCTCTGC
TAATCCTGTTACCAGTGGCTGCTGCCAGTGGCGATAAGTCGTGTCTTACCGGGTTGGACTCAAGACGATA
GTTACCGGATAAGGCGCAGCGGTCGGGCTGAACGGGGGGTTCGTGCACACAGCCCAGCTTGGAGCGAACG
ACCTACACCGAACTGAGATACCTACAGCGTGAGCTATGAGAAAGCGCCACGCTTCCCGAAGGGAGAAAGG
CGGACAGGTATCCGGTAAGCGGCAGGGTCGGAACAGGAGAGCGCACGAGGGAGCTTCCAGGGGGAAACGC
CTGGTATCTTTATAGTCCTGTCGGGTTTCGCCACCTCTGACTTGAGCGTCGATTTTTGTGATGCTCGTCA
GGGGGGCGGAGCCTATGGAAAAACGCCAGCAACGCGGCCTTTTTACGGTTCCTGGCCTTTTGC
Features (pLannotate 1.2.2; 15 found; start..end, strand, type, name):
      6..139     +  rep_origin     RSF ori (fragment): Plasmids containing the RSF 1030 origin of replication can be propagated in E. coli cells that contain additional plasmids with compatible origins.
    141..233     +  CDS            lacI (fragment): lac repressor; lacI; The lac repressor binds to the lac operator to inhibit transcription in E. coli. This inhibition can be relieved by adding lactose or isopropyl-β-D-thiogalactopyranoside (IPTG).
    246..267     +  protein_bind   CAP binding site: CAP binding activates transcription in the presence of cAMP. E. coli catabolite activator protein
    282..312     +  promoter       lac promoter: promoter for the E. coli lac operon
    320..336     +  protein_bind   lac operator: The lac repressor binds to the lac operator to inhibit transcription in E. coli. This inhibition can be relieved by adding lactose or isopropyl-β-D-thiogalactopyranoside (IPTG). lac repressor encoded by lacI
    373..402     -  misc_feature   MCS (fragment): pUC18/19 multiple cloning site
    403..421     +  promoter       T7 promoter: promoter for bacteriophage T7 RNA polymerase
    605..651     +  terminator     T7 terminator: transcription terminator for bacteriophage T7 RNA polymerase
    651..676     -  misc_feature   MCS (fragment): pUC18/19 multiple cloning site
    673..830     +  CDS            lacZα (fragment): LacZα fragment of β-galactosidase; lacZ fragment
    836..935     -  misc_feature   bom (fragment): basis of mobility region from pBR322
   1037..1072    -  CDS            rop (fragment): Rop protein, which maintains plasmids at low copy number; rop
   1167..1271    +  promoter       AmpR promoter: bla
   1272..2132    +  CDS            AmpR: β-lactamase; bla; confers resistance to ampicillin, carbenicillin, and related antibiotics
   2303..2891    +  rep_origin     ori: high-copy-number ColE1/pMB1/pBR322/pUC origin of replication
