[The description below was written by a language model from this plasmid's Addgene catalogue record and pLannotate feature annotations shown in this document.]
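Description:
pJBL720 is a small (about 2.9 kb) synthetic-biology plasmid built on the pUC19 backbone. It serves as a DNA template for a transcription-based, cell-free biosensor rather than as a protein expression vector. It is propagated in E. coli at high copy number from the pUC/ColE1-type origin and selected with ampicillin through the bla (AmpR) gene and its own promoter. The automated annotation also picks up the usual pUC19 remnants: the CAP binding site, lac promoter and operator, split halves of the multiple cloning site and a lacZα fragment. Short matches to lacI, RSF ori, bom and rop are also listed, but these are partial hits to backbone sequence and do not indicate functional elements.

The insert, T7-qacO-3WJdB-T, was placed into the cloning site by Gibson assembly. It consists of a bacteriophage T7 promoter, a qacO operator positioned 5 bp downstream of the promoter, the sequence encoding the 3WJdB RNA aptamer, and a T7 terminator. The promoter and terminator appear in the feature table, while the operator and aptamer lie in the unannotated interval between them. 3WJdB is a three-way-junction dimeric Broccoli aptamer, which fluoresces on binding its cognate dye, so the output is read directly from the RNA without translation. QacR repressor bound at qacO blocks T7 RNA polymerase from transcribing the aptamer, and release of QacR from the operator on ligand binding permits transcription and signal. The plasmid encodes neither QacR nor T7 RNA polymerase, so both must be supplied separately. The associated publication describes cell-free biosensors for rapid detection of water contaminants. The stated operator spacing suggests this plasmid may be one of several promoter–operator configurations, although the record does not say so.
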