Addgene plasmid #140390: pJBL720
Purpose: Expresses QacR-regulated 3WJdB RNA aptamer driven by T7 promoter with the qacO sequence 5BP downstream from the promoter
Depositing lab: Julius Lucks. Depositing organization: Northwestern University. Publication: Cell-free biosensors for rapid detection of water contaminants. Jung JK, Alam KK, Verosloff MS, Capdevila DA, Desmau M, Clauer PR, Lee JW, Nguyen PQ, Pasten PA, Matiasek SJ, Gaillard JF, Giedroc DP, Collins JJ, Lucks JB. Nat Biotechnol. 2020 Jul 6. pii: 10.1038/s41587-020-0571-7. doi: 10.1038/s41587-020-0571-7. PubMed 32632301.
Backbone
  Vector backbone: pUC19
  Vector type: Synthetic Biology
Growth in bacteria
  Bacterial resistance: Ampicillin, 100 μg/mL
  Growth temperature: 37°C
  Growth strain: DH5alpha
  Copy number: High Copy
Gene/Insert
  Gene/Insert name: T7-qacO-3WJdB-T
  Species: Synthetic
  Cloning method: Gibson Cloning
Terms and licenses: Academic/Nonprofit Terms; Industry Terms: Not Available to Industry
How to cite: pJBL720 was a gift from Julius Lucks (Addgene plasmid # 140390 ; http://n2t.net/addgene:140390 ; RRID:Addgene_140390)
